>Addgene plasmid #62834 | pHL2026 | addgene partial sequence | sequence record 112133 | GFP-R 5'-CCATCTAATTCAACAAGAATTGGGACAAC-3'
GCATGCTCGCGCCAACAATTCCACACATAGTTTTTGATTCCGATTTATATCGTTGTCGGTCAACCTGTAT
GCCCGTTTTTTCGGGCGCCCCGAGCCTTGTAGAGAGTGGGGTTATTTTTATAGTTACTGCTTGTGGGAGG
GAGATTATGTTATCTCCTCATCCCATGTGACCGGGTTAGCCGGCCAGAATCACTTTTTCTTTACCGGACG
ACGCCAGCCTTCTTTCTGAGTCTGCGGCACACGGTCGACAGTCTCTCTATCACTGATAGGGATGTCAATC
TCTATCACTGATAGGGACTCGAGGTGAAGACGAAAGGGCCTCGTGATACGCCTATTTTTATAGGTTAATG
TCATGATAATAATGGTTTCTTAGACGTCAGGTGGCACTTTTCGGGGAAATGTGCGCGGAACCCCTATTTG
TTTATTTTTCTAAATACATTCAAATATGTATCCGCTCATGAGACAATAACCCTGATAAATGCTTCAATAA
TATTGAAAAAGGAAGAGTATGAGTATTCAACATTTCCGTGTCGCCCTTATTCCCTTTTTTGCGGCATTTT
GCCTTCCTGTTTTTGCTCACCCAGAAACGCTGGTGAAAGTAAAAGATGCTGAAGATCAGTTGGGTGCACG
AGTGGGTTACATCGAACTGGATCTCAACAGCGGTAAGATCCTTGAGAGTTTTCGCCCCGAAGAACGTTTT
CCAATGATGAGCACTTTTAAAGTTCTGCTATGTGGCGCGGTATTATCCCGTATTGACGCCGGGCAAGAGC
AACTCGGTCGCCGCATACACTATTCTCAGAATGACTTGGTTGAGTACTCACCAGTCACAGAAA
