[The description below was written by a language model from this plasmid's Addgene catalogue record.]
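Description:
pHL2026 is a bacterial expression and synthetic biology plasmid built on a laboratory-made backbone that the record identifies only by its ColE1 origin of replication. It is propagated in E. coli and selected with ampicillin through an AmpR marker. The copy number is listed as unknown, and no feature table or size is provided, so the arrangement described here comes only from the catalogue summary.

The plasmid carries two independently regulated expression cassettes. In the first, the PLlacO-1 promoter, a synthetic lambda PL-derived promoter with lac operators that LacI represses and IPTG induces, drives hfq behind a "T710" leader. This is presumably a phage T7 gene 10 translation leader, although the record does not spell it out. The cassette ends with a T1 terminator. In the second, a PLtetO-1 promoter, which TetR represses and anhydrotetracycline induces, drives gfp fused at its N-terminal side to a glmS leader and is followed by the T1T2 terminator. The "m9" designation attached to this promoter/leader appears to denote a variant, but it is not defined in the record.

Together these parts let the level of the RNA chaperone Hfq be tuned from one promoter. GFP fluorescence then reports expression of a target whose glmS leader is a known site of Hfq-dependent small RNA regulation. The associated study examined how small RNA activity depends on Hfq concentration, including its suppression at high Hfq levels. This fits use of the plasmid as a combined Hfq titration and target-reporter construct, with the small RNA itself presumably supplied from elsewhere, since none is listed here.
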