Addgene plasmid #62834: pHL2026
Purpose: Lim Lab plasmid: AmpR + PLlacO-1::T710 hfq::T1 terminator + PLtetO-1m9::glmS::gfp::T1T2 terminator + ColE1
Depositing lab: Han Lim. Depositing organization: University of California, Berkeley. Publication: Paradoxical suppression of small RNA activity at high Hfq concentrations due to random-order binding. Sagawa S, Shin JE, Hussein R, Lim HN. Nucleic Acids Res. 2015 Aug 10. pii: gkv777. 10.1093/nar/gkv777 PubMed 26261213.
Backbone
  Vector backbone: unknown-ColE1 ori
  Backbone manufacturer: Lim Lab
  Vector type: Bacterial Expression, Synthetic Biology
Growth in bacteria
  Bacterial resistance: Ampicillin, 100 μg/mL
  Growth temperature: 37°C
  Growth strain: DH5alpha
  Copy number: Unknown
Gene/Insert 1
  Gene/Insert name: T710 hfq leader
  Promoter: pLlacO-1
  Cloning method: Unknown
  Sequencing primers: 5′ unknown; 3′ T1ter-rev
Gene/Insert 2
  Gene/Insert name: gfp
  Promoter: pLtetO-1
  Tag / fusion protein: m9::glmS leader (N terminal on insert)
  Cloning method: Unknown
  Sequencing primers: 5′ unknown; 3′ GFP-R
Terms and licenses: Academic/Nonprofit Terms; Industry Terms: Not Available to Industry
How to cite: pHL2026 was a gift from Han Lim (Addgene plasmid # 62834 ; http://n2t.net/addgene:62834 ; RRID:Addgene_62834)
